>Addgene plasmid #204440 | Interface-9 | addgene full sequence | sequence record 404951 | Addgene NGS Result
GACTTTCCAAAATGTCGTAACAACTCCGCCCCATTGACGCAAATGGGCGGTAGGCGTGTACGGTGGGAGG
TCTATATAAGCAGAGCTGGTTTAGTGAACCGTCAGATCCGCTAGCGCTACCGATGTGGCGACTACGTCGG
GCCGCTGTGGCCTGTGAGGTCTGCCAGTCTTTAGTGAAACACAGCTCTGGAATAAAAGGAAGTTTACCAC
TACAAAAACTACATCTGGTTTCACGAAGCATTTATCATTCACATCATCCTACCTTAAAGCTTCAACGACC
CCAATTAAGGACATCCTTTCAGCAGTTCTCTTCTCTGACAAACCTTCCTTTACGTAAACTGAAATTCTCT
CCAATTAAATATGGCTACCAGCCTCGCAGGAATTTTTGGCCAGCAAGATTAGCTACGAGACTCTTAAAAC
TTCGCTATCTCATACTAGGATCGGCTGTTGGGGGTGGCTACACAGCCAAAAAGACTTTTGATCAGTGGAA
AGATATGATACCGGACCTTAGTGAATATAAATGGATTGTGCCTGACATTGTGTGGGAAATTGATGAGTAT
ATCGATTTTGAGAAAATTAGAAAAGCCCTTCCTAATTCAGAAGACCTTGTAAAGTTAGCACCAGACTTTG
ACAAGATTGTTGAAAGCCTTAGCTTATTGAAGGACTTTTTTACCTCAGGTTCTCCGGAAGAAACGGCGTT
TAGAGCAACAGATCGTGGATCTGAAAGTGACAAGCATTTTAGAAAGGTGTCAGACAAAGCGAAAATTGAC
GCACTTCAGGAAGAACTTCTGCACACTCAGTTGAAGTATCAGAGAATCTTGGAACGATTAGAAAAGGAGA
ACAAAGAATTGAGAAAATTAGTATTGCAGAAAGATGACAAAGGCATTCATCATAGAAAGCTTAAGAAATC
TTTGATTGACATGTATTCTGAAGTTCTTGATGTTCTCTCTGATTATGATGCCAGTTATAATACGCAAGAT
CATCTGCCACGGGTTGTTGTGGTTGGAGATCAGAGTGCTGGAAAGACTAGTGTGTTGGAAATGATTGCCC
AAGCTCGAATATTCCCAAGAGGATCTGGGGAGATGATGACACGTTCTCCAGTTAAGGTGACTCTGAGTGA
AGGTCCTCACCATGTGGCCCTATTTAAAGATAGTTCTCGGGAGTTTGATCTTACCAAAGAAGAAGATCTT
GCAGCATTAAGACATGAAATAGAACTTCGAATGAGGAAAAATGTGAAAGAAGGCTGTACCGTTAGCCCTG
AGACCATATCCTTAAATGTAAAAGGCCCTGGACTACAGAGGATGGTGCTTGTTGACTTACCAGGTGTGAT
TAATACTGTGACATCAGGCATGGCTCCTGACACAAAGGAAACTATTTTCAGTATCAGCAAAGCTTACATG
CAGAATCCTAATGCCATCATACTGTGTATTCAAGATGGATCTGTGGATGCTGAACGCAGTATTGTTACAG
ACTTGGTCAGTCAAATGGACCCTCATGGAAGGAGAACCATATTCGTTTTGACCAAAGTAGACCTGGCAGA
GAAAAATGTAGCCAGTCCAAGCAGGATTCAGCAGATAATTGAAGGAAAGCTCTTCCCAATGAAAGCTTTA
GGTTATTTTGCTGTTGTAACAGGAAAAGGGAACAGCTCTGAAAGCATTGAAGCTATAAGAGAATATGAAG
AAGAGTTTTTTCAGAATTCAAAGCTCCTAAAGACAAGCATGCTAAAGGCACACCAAGTGACTACAAGAAA
TTTAAGCCTTGCAGTATCAGACTGCTTTTGGAAAATGGTAGCAGAGTCTGTTGAACAACAGGCTGCGAGT
TTCAAAGCAACACGTTTTAACCTTGAAACTGAATGGAAGAATAACTATCCTCGCCTGCGGGAACTTGACC
GGAATGAACTATTTGAAAAAGCTAAAAATGAAATCCTTGATGAAGTTATCAGTCTGAGCCAGGTTACACC
AAAACATTGGGAGGAAATCCTTCAACAATCTTTGTGGGAAAGAGTATCAACTCATGTGATTGAAAACATC
TACCTTCCAGCTGCGCAGACCATGAATTCAGGAACTTTTAACACCACAGTGGATATCAAGCTTAAACAGT
GGACTGATAAACAACTTCCTAATAAAGCAGTAGAGGTTGCTTGGGAGACCCTACAAGAAGAATTTTCCCG
CTTTATGACAGAACCGAAAGGGAAAGAGCATGATGACATATTTGATAAACTTAAAGAGGCCGTTAAGGAA
GAAAGTATTAAACGACACAAGTGGAATGACTTTGCGGAGGACAGCTTGAGGGTTATTCAACACAATGCTT
TGGAAGACCGATCCATATCTGATAAACAGCAATGGGATGCAGCTATTTATTTTATGGAAGAGGCTCTGCA
GGCTCGTCTCAAGGATACTGAAAATGCAATTGAAAACATGGTGGGTCCAGACTGGAAAAAGAGGTGGTTA
TACTGGAAGAATCGGACCCAAGAACAGTGTGTTCACAATGAAACCAAGAATGAATTGGAGAAGATGTTGA
AATGTAATGAGGAGCACCCAGCTTATCTTGCAAGTGATGAAATAACCACAGTCCGGAAGAACCTTGAATC
CCGAGGAGTAGAAGTAGATCCAAGCTTGATTAAGGATACTTGGCATCAAGTTTATAGAAGACATTTTTTA
AAAACAGCTCTAAACCATTGTAACCTTTGTCGAAGAGGTTTTTATTACTACCAAAGGCATTTTGTAGATT
CTGAGTTGGAATGCAATGATGTGGTCTTGTTTTGGCGTATACAGCGCATGCTTGCTATCACCGCAAATAC
TTTAAGGCAACAACTTACAAATACTGAAGTTAGGCGATTAGAGAAAAATGTTAAAGAGGTATTGGAAGAT
TTTGCTGAAGATGGTGAGAAGAAGATTAAATTGCTTACTGGTAAACGCGTTCAACTGGCGGAAGACCTCA
AGAAAGTTAGAGAAATTCAAGAAAAACTTGATGCTTTCATTGAAGCTCTTCATCAGGAGAAAGGGCTAGC
GCTACCGGTCGCCACCATGGTGAGCAAGGGCGAGGAGCTGTTCACCGGGGTGGTGCCCATCCTGGTCGAG
CTGGACGGCGACGTAAACGGCCACAAGTTCAGCGTGTCCGGCGAGGGCGAGGGCGATGCCACCTACGGCA
AGCTGACCCTGAAGTTCATCTGCACCACCGGCAAGCTGCCCGTGCCCTGGCCCACCCTCGTGACCACCCT
GACCTACGGCGTGCAGTGCTTCAGCCGCTACCCCGACCACATGAAGCAGCACGACTTCTTCAAGTCCGCC
ATGCCCGAAGGCTACGTCCAGGAGCGCACCATCTTCTTCAAGGACGACGGCAACTACAAGACCCGCGCCG
AGGTGAAGTTCGAGGGCGACACCCTGGTGAACCGCATCGAGCTGAAGGGCATCGACTTCAAGGAGGACGG
CAACATCCTGGGGCACAAGCTGGAGTACAACTACAACAGCCACAACGTCTATATCATGGCCGACAAGCAG
AAGAACGGCATCAAGGTGAACTTCAAGATCCGCCACAACATCGAGGACGGCAGCGTGCAGCTCGCCGACC
ACTACCAGCAGAACACCCCCATCGGCGACGGCCCCGTGCTGCTGCCCGACAACCACTACCTGAGCACCCA
GTCCAAGCTGAGCAAAGACCCCAACGAGAAGCGCGATCACATGGTCCTGCTGGAGTTCGTGACCGCCGCC
GGGATCACTCTCGGCATGGACGAGCTGTACAAGTAAAGCGGCCGCGACTCTAGATCATAATCAGCCATAC
CACATTTGTAGAGGTTTTACTTGCTTTAAAAAACCTCCCACACCTCCCCCTGAACCTGAAACATAAAATG
AATGCAATTGTTGTTGTTAACTTGTTTATTGCAGCTTATAATGGTTACAAATAAAGCAATAGCATCACAA
ATTTCACAAATAAAGCATTTTTTTCACTGCATTCTAGTTGTGGTTTGTCCAAACTCATCAATGTATCTTA
AGGCGTAAATTGTAAGCGTTAATATTTTGTTAAAATTCGCGTTAAATTTTTGTTAAATCAGCTCATTTTT
TAACCAATAGGCCGAAATCGGCAAAATCCCTTATAAATCAAAAGAATAGACCGAGATAGGGT
[37 nt withheld, positions 4123-4159]
AAAGAACGTGGACTCCAACGTCAAAGG
[49 nt withheld, positions 4187-4235]
T
[91 nt withheld, positions 4237-4327]
G
[124 nt withheld, positions 4329-4452]
CAGGTGGCACTTTTCGGGGAAATGTGCGCGGAACCCCTATTTGTTTATTTTTCTAAATACATTCAAATAT
GTATCCGCTCATGAGACAATAACCCTGATAAATGCTTCAATAATATTGAAAAAGGAAGAGTCCTGAGGCG
GAAAGAACCAGCTGTGGAATGTGTGTCAGTTAGGGTGTGGAAAGTCCCCAGGCTCCCCAGCAGGCAGAAG
TATGCAAAGCATGCATCTCAATTAGTCAGCAACCAGGTGTGGAAAGTCCCCAGGCTCCCCAGCAGGCAGA
AGTATGCAAAGCATGCATCTCAATTAGTCAGCAACCATAGTCCCGCCCCTAACTCCGCCCATCCCGCCCC
TAACTCCGCCCAGTTCCGCCCATTCTCCGCCCCATGGCTGACTAATTTTTTTTATTTATGCAGAGGCCGA
GGCCGCCTCGGCCTCTGAGCTATTCCAGAAGTAGTGAGGAGGCTTTTTTGGAGGCCTAGGCTTTTGCAAA
GATCGATCAAGAGACAGGATGAGGATCGTTTCGCATGATTGAACAAGATGGATTGCACGCAGGTTCTCCG
GCCGCTTGGGTGGAGAGGCTATTCGGCTATGACTGGGCACAACAGACAATCGGCTGCTCTGATGCCGCCG
TGTTCCGGCTGTCAGCGCAGGGGCGCCCGGTTCTTTTTGTCAAGACCGACCTGTCCGGTGCCCTGAATGA
ACTGCAAGACGAGGCAGCGCGGCTATCGTGGCTGGCCACGACGGGCGTTCCTTGCGCAGCTGTGCTCGAC
GTTGTCACTGAAGCGGGAAGGGACTGGCTGCTATTGGGCGAAGTGCCGGGGCAGGATCTCCTGTCATCTC
ACCTTGCTCCTGCCGAGAAAGTATCCATCATGGCTGATGCAATGCGGCGGCTGCATACGCTTGATCCGGC
TACCTGCCCATTCGACCACCAAGCGAAACATCGCATCGAGCGAGCACGTACTCGGATGGAAGCCGGTCTT
GTCGATCAGGATGATCTGGACGAAGAGCATCAGGGGCTCGCGCCAGCCGAACTGTTCGCCAGGCTCAAGG
CGAGCATGCCCGACGGCGAGGATCTCGTCGTGACCCATGGCGATGCCTGCTTGCCGAATATCATGGTGGA
AAATGGCCGCTTTTCTGGATTCATCGACTGTGGCCGGCTGGGTGTGGCGGACCGCTATCAGGACATAGCG
TTGGCTACCCGTGATATTGCTGAAGAGCTTGGCGGCGAATGGGCTGACCGCTTCCTCGTGCTTTACGGTA
TCGCCGCTCCCGATTCGCAGCGCATCGCCTTCTATCGCCTTCTTGACGAGTTCTTCTGAGCGGGACTCTG
GGGTTCGAAATGACCGACCAAGCGACGCCCAACCTGCCATCACGAGATTTCGATTCCACCGCCGCCTTCT
ATGAAAGGTTGGGCTTCGGAATCGTTTTCCGGGACGCCGGCTGGATGATCCTCCAGCGCGGGGATCTCAT
GCTGGAGTTCTTCGCCCACCCTAGGGGGAGGCTAACTGAAACACGGAAGGAGACAATACCGGAAGGAACC
CGCGCTATGACGGCAATAAAAAGACAGAATAAAACGCACGGTGTTGGGTCGTTTGTTCATAAACGCGGGG
TTCGGTCCCAGGGCTGGCACTCTGTCGATACCCCACCGAGACCCCATTGGGGCCAATACGCCCGCGTTTC
TTCCTTTTCCCCACCCCACCCCCCAAGTTCGGGTGAAGGCCCAGGGCTCGCAGCCAACGTCGGGGCGGCA
GGCCCTGCCATAGCCTCAGGTTACTCATATATACTTTAGATTGATTTAAAACTTCATTTTTAATTTAAAA
GGATCTAGGTGAAGATCCTTTTTGATAATCTCATGACCAAAATCCCTTAACGTGAGTTTTCGTTCCACTG
AGCGTCAGACCCCGTAGAAAAGATCAAAGGATCTTCTTGAGATCCTTTTTTTCTGCGCGTAATCTGCTGC
TTGCAAACAAAAAAACCACCGCTACCAGCGGTGGTTTGTTTGCCGGATCAAGAGCTACCAACTCTTTTTC
CGAAGGTAACTGGCTTCAGCAGAGCGCAGATACCAAATACTGTTCTTCTAGTGTAGCCGTAGTTAGGCCA
CCACTTCAAGAACTCTGTAGCACCGCCTACATACCTCGCTCTGCTAATCCTGTTACCAGTGGCTGCTGCC
AGTGGCGATAAGTCGTGTCTTACCGGGTTGGACTCAAGACGATAGTTACCGGATAAGGCGCAGCGGTCGG
GCTGAACGGGGGGTTCGTGCACACAGCCCAGCTTGGAGCGAACGACCTACACCGAACTGAGATACCTACA
GCGTGAGCTATGAGAAAGCGCCACGCTTCCCGAAGGGAGAAAGGCGGACAGGTATCCGGTAAGCGGCAGG
GTCGGAACAGGAGAGCGCACGAGGGAGCTTCCAGGGGGAAACGCCTGGTATCTTTATAGTCCTGTCGGGT
TTCGCCACCTCTGACTTGAGCGTCGATTTTTGTGATGCTCGTCAGGGGGGCGGAGCCTATGGAAAAACGC
CAGCAACGCGGCCTTTTTACGGTTCCTGGCCTTTTGCTGGCCTTTTGCTCACATGTTCTTTCCTGCGTTA
TCCCCTGATTCTGTGGATAACCGTATTACCGCCATGCATTAGTTATTAATAGTAATCAATTACGGGGTCA
TTAGTTCATAGCCCATATATGGAGTTCCGCGTTACATAACTTACGGTAAATGGCCCGCCTGGCTGACCGC
CCAACGACCCCCGCCCATTGACGTCAATAATGACGTATGTTCCCATAGTAACGCCAATAGGGACTTTCCA
TTGACGTCAATGGGTGGAGTATTTACGGTAAACTGCCCACTTGGCAGTACATCAAGTGTATCATATGCCA
AGTACGCCCCCTATTGACGTCAATGACGGTAAATGGCCCGCCTGGCATTATGCCCAGTACATGACCTTAT
GGGACTTTCCTACTTGGCAGTACATCTACGTATTAGTCATCGCTATTACCATGGTGATGCGGTTTTGGCA
GTACATCAATGGGCGTGGATAGCGGTTTGACTCACGGGGATTTCCAAGTCTCCACCCCATTGACGTCAAT
GGGAGTTTGTTTTGGCACCAAAATCAACGG
Features (pLannotate 1.2.2; 14 found; start..end, strand, type, name):
    123..3002    +  CDS            OPA1: OPA1_HUMAN - Also known as KIAA0567. Experimental evidence at protein level: Swiss-Prot protein existence level 1. Isoforms that contain the alternative exon 4b (present in isoform 4 and isoform 5) are required for mitochondrial genome maintenance, possibly by anchoring the mitochondrial nucleoids to the inner mitochondrial membrane. From Homo sapiens (Human).
   3027..3746    +  CDS            mEGFP: enhanced GFP with monomerizing A206K mutation (Zacharias et al., 2002) mammalian codon-optimized
   3763..3846    +  CDS            large T antigen (fragment): large T antigen from SV40 (simian virus 40)
   3869..3990    +  polyA_signal   SV40 poly(A) signal: SV40 polyadenylation signal
   4024..4452    -  rep_origin     f1 ori (sequence partly withheld): f1 bacteriophage origin of replication; arrow indicates direction of (+) strand synthesis
   4479..4583    +  promoter       AmpR promoter: bla
   4585..4942    +  promoter       SV40 promoter: SV40 enhancer and early promoter
   4977..5771    +  CDS            NeoR/KanR: aminoglycoside phosphotransferase from Tn5; aph(3')-II (or nptII); confers resistance to neomycin, kanamycin, and G418 (Geneticin®)
   5792..5944    +  CDS            ble (fragment): BLE_KLEPN - Experimental evidence at protein level: Swiss-Prot protein existence level 1. Binding protein with a strong affinity to the bleomycin family of antibiotics. Binds to CL990; an antimitotic-antibiotic compound. From Klebsiella pneumoniae.
   6003..6050    +  polyA_signal   HSV TK poly(A) signal: herpes simplex virus thymidine kinase polyadenylation signal (Cole and Stacy, 1985)
   6141..6157    -  polyA_signal   bGH poly(A) signal (fragment): bovine growth hormone polyadenylation signal
   6379..6967    +  rep_origin     ori: high-copy-number ColE1/pMB1/pBR322/pUC origin of replication
   7142..7445    +  enhancer       CMV enhancer: human cytomegalovirus immediate early enhancer
   7446..87      +  promoter       CMV promoter (across the origin): human cytomegalovirus (CMV) immediate early promoter
