[The description below was written by a language model from this plasmid's Addgene catalogue record and pLannotate feature annotations shown in this document.]
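Description:
Interface-9 is a mammalian expression plasmid built on the Clontech pEGFP-N1 backbone that encodes a GFP-tagged mutant of human OPA1 isoform 1, the dynamin-related GTPase of the mitochondrial inner membrane. The OPA1 coding sequence carries four alanine substitutions (E213A, Q217A, R557A and D565A). The plasmid name suggests they were designed to disrupt one particular protein interface, although the record does not spell out which one. Transcription is driven by the CMV immediate early enhancer and promoter, which span the numbering origin of the 7,562 nt sequence, and is terminated by the SV40 polyadenylation signal.

The catalogue entry lists the EGFP tag as N-terminal, but the feature table places the fluorescent protein reading frame directly downstream of OPA1. This is the usual arrangement for an N1-series vector and implies a C-terminal fusion, which leaves the OPA1 N-terminus unobstructed. The annotation also identifies the fluorophore as mEGFP, the variant carrying the monomerizing A206K change, rather than standard EGFP.

The remainder is typical backbone. A high-copy ColE1/pUC origin supports propagation in E. coli, and an f1 origin is also present. A single Tn5 aminoglycoside phosphotransferase gene sits behind tandem bacterial (bla) and SV40 early promoters and ends with the HSV TK polyadenylation signal. It therefore gives kanamycin resistance in bacteria and G418 selection in mammalian cells. The short large T antigen, ble and bGH poly(A) hits are fragmentary annotations rather than functional elements. The plasmid is suited to transient or stable expression of the fluorescent OPA1 mutant in cultured cells, for example to image it and compare its behaviour with wild-type protein in studies of mitochondrial structure and function.
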