Addgene plasmid #204440: Interface-9
Purpose: Mammalian expression plasmid of GFP-tagged hOpa1 isoform 1 mutant protein.
Depositing lab: Keir Neuman. Depositing organization: National Heart, Lung, and Blood Institute (NHLBI). Publication: OPA1 helical structures give perspective to mitochondrial dysfunction. Nyenhuis SB, Wu X, Strub MP, Yim YI, Stanton AE, Baena V, Syed ZA, Canagarajah B, Hammer JA, Hinshaw JE. Nature. 2023 Aug 23. doi: 10.1038/s41586-023-06462-1. PubMed 37612506.
Backbone
  Vector backbone: pEGFP-N1
  Backbone manufacturer: Clontech
  Vector type: Mammalian Expression
  Selectable markers: Neomycin (select with G418)
Growth in bacteria
  Bacterial resistance: Kanamycin, 50 μg/mL
  Growth temperature: 37°C
  Growth strain: DH5alpha
  Copy number: High Copy
Gene/Insert
  Gene/Insert name: hOpa1 isoform 1
  Species: H. sapiens (human)
  Mutation: E213A Q217A R557A D565A
  Entrez Gene: OPA1 (a.k.a. BERHS, MGM1, MTDPS14, NPG, NTG, largeG)
  Promoter: CMV
  Tag / fusion protein: EGFP (N terminal on backbone)
  Cloning method: Unknown
  Sequencing primers: 5′ CNV-F; 3′ SV40-pArev
Terms and licenses: Academic/Nonprofit Terms; Industry Terms: Not Available to Industry
How to cite: Interface-9 was a gift from Keir Neuman (Addgene plasmid # 204440 ; http://n2t.net/addgene:204440 ; RRID:Addgene_204440)
